Addgene plasmid #248146: pAvA141
Purpose: mutated LuxR transcriptional activator for expression in yeast: fused with Gal4 activation domain with 'gen2' mutations
Depositing lab: Emil Jensen. Depositing organization: Danmarks Tekniske Universitet. Publication: Engineering N-acyl-homoserine lactone-based quorum-sensing circuit for dynamic regulatory control in Saccharomyces cerevisiae. van Aalst ACA, Holtz M, Lyskjaer Jensen M, Schroder T, Crocoll C, Poborsky M, Damgaard Jensen E, Krogh Jensen M. Commun Biol. 2025 Nov 27. doi: 10.1038/s42003-025-09163-9. PubMed 41310402.
Backbone
  Vector backbone: pCfB3035
  Backbone size w/o insert (bp): 4405
  Vector type: Yeast Expression ; integration vector
Growth in bacteria
  Bacterial resistance: Ampicillin, 100 μg/mL
  Growth temperature: 37°C
  Growth strain: DH5alpha
  Copy number: High Copy
Gene/Insert
  Gene/Insert name: luxR (gen2 mutations)
  Species: Vibrio fischeri
  Insert size (bp): 1125
  Mutation: Gal4_AD: G8V. NLS: K120N. LuxR: N86K, K104E, M135V
  Promoter: pPGK1
  Tag / fusion protein: Gal4 activation domain; nuclear localization signal
  Cloning method: Other
  Sequencing primers: 5′ gtacaggatacgctaattgc; 3′ acacgcctgttacttcttgc
Resource information
  A portion of this plasmid was derived from a plasmid made by: Original coding sequence of luxR was derived from Addgene plasmid #165971, which we fused with Gal4_AD and subjected to mutagenesis and selected this variant.
Terms and licenses: Academic/Nonprofit Terms; Industry Terms: Not Available to Industry
Depositor comments: Please visit https://doi.org/10.21203/rs.3.rs-6620198/v1 for Research Square preprint.
How to cite: pAvA141 was a gift from Emil Jensen (Addgene plasmid # 248146 ; http://n2t.net/addgene:248146 ; RRID:Addgene_248146)
