[The description below was written by a language model from this plasmid's Addgene catalogue record and pLannotate feature annotations shown in this document.]
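Description:
pAvA141 is a yeast integration and expression vector built on the pCfB3035 backbone, designed to place an engineered quorum-sensing transcription factor into the Saccharomyces cerevisiae genome. In E. coli it is maintained as a high-copy plasmid through a ColE1/pUC-type origin and selected with ampicillin via the β-lactamase gene. No yeast replication origin is annotated, consistent with its description as an integration vector. A fragment matching yeast ADP1 lies upstream of the expression cassette and may be part of a genomic homology region, but the record does not state the integration locus or a yeast selection marker. Two minimal FRT sites, short rrnB terminator fragments and small lacZα, KanR and T7 promoter remnants are also detected and appear to be backbone leftovers rather than functional payload.

The payload is a fusion protein in which the Gal4 activation domain and a nuclear localization signal precede LuxR from Vibrio (Aliivibrio) fischeri, the activator that binds an N-acyl-homoserine lactone autoinducer. According to the catalogue entry, expression is driven by the constitutive PGK1 promoter, which is not itself annotated in the feature table, and the ADH1 terminator follows the coding sequence. This "gen2" variant was obtained by mutagenesis and selection and carries G8V in the activation domain, K120N in the NLS, and N86K, K104E and M135V in LuxR. Fusing the bacterial sensor to a eukaryotic activation domain and targeting it to the nucleus allows it to act as a ligand-responsive activator in yeast. The construct is intended for building homoserine lactone-based quorum-sensing circuits for dynamic regulatory control in S. cerevisiae.
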