Features (pLannotate 1.2.2; 16 found; start..end, strand, type, name):
    862..958     -  promoter       AmpR promoter (fragment): bla
    988..1012    -  CDS            KanR (fragment): aminoglycoside phosphotransferase; aph(3')-Ia; confers resistance to kanamycin
   1041..1156    +  ncRNA          5S rRNA: Accession: RF00001 - 5S ribosomal RNA
   1160..1200    +  terminator     rrnB T1 terminator (fragment): transcription terminator T1 from the E. coli rrnB gene
   1244..1277    +  protein_bind   FRT (minimal): supports FLP-mediated excision but not integration (Turan and Bode, 2011) FLP recombinase from the Saccharomyces cerevisiae 2μ plasmid
   1882..2013    -  CDS            ADP1 (fragment): ADP1_YEAST - Experimental evidence at protein level: Swiss-Prot protein existence level 1. From Saccharomyces cerevisiae (strain ATCC 204508 / S288c) (Baker's yeast).
   2904..3245    +  CDS            GAL4 activation domain: activation domain of the GAL4 transcriptional activator; Saccharomyces cerevisiae GAL4 (truncated)
   3279..4022    +  CDS            luxR: LUXR_ALIFS - Experimental evidence at protein level: Swiss-Prot protein existence level 1. Transcriptional activator of the bioluminescence operon. Binds to the OHHL autoinducer. From Aliivibrio fischeri (Vibrio fischeri).
   4064..4229    +  terminator     ADH1 terminator: S. cerevisiae ADH1; transcription terminator for the S. cerevisiae alcohol dehydrogenase 1 (ADH1) gene
   4256..4274    -  promoter       T7 promoter: promoter for bacteriophage T7 RNA polymerase
   4282..4333    +  CDS            lacZα (fragment): LacZα fragment of β-galactosidase; lacZ fragment
   4849..4882    -  protein_bind   FRT (minimal): supports FLP-mediated excision but not integration (Turan and Bode, 2011) FLP recombinase from the Saccharomyces cerevisiae 2μ plasmid
   5352..5371    +  CDS            lacZα (fragment): LacZα fragment of β-galactosidase; lacZ fragment
   5396..5413    -  terminator     rrnB T2 terminator (fragment): transcription terminator T2 from the E. coli rrnB gene
   5638..6226    -  rep_origin     ori: high-copy-number ColE1/pMB1/pBR322/pUC origin of replication
   6348..859     -  CDS            AmpR (across the origin): β-lactamase; bla; confers resistance to ampicillin, carbenicillin, and related antibiotics
>Addgene plasmid #248146 | pAvA141 | addgene full sequence | sequence record 497175 | Addgene NGS Result
ACCAATGCTTAATCAGTGAGGCACCTATCTCAGCGATCTGTCTATTTCGTTCATCCATAGTTGCCTGACT
CCCCGTCGTGTAGATAACTACGATACGGGAGGGCTTACCATCTGGCCCCAGCGCTGCGATGATACCGCGA
GAACCACGCTCACCGGCTCCGGATTTATCAGCAATAAACCAGCCAGCCGGAAGGGCCGAGCGCAGAAGTG
GTCCTGCAACTTTATCCGCCTCCATCCAGTCTATTAATTGTTGCCGGGAAGCTAGAGTAAGTAGTTCGCC
AGTTAATAGTTTGCGCAACGTTGTTGCCATCGCTACAGGCATCGTGGTGTCACGCTCGTCGTTTGGTATG
GCTTCATTCAGCTCCGGTTCCCAACGATCAAGGCGAGTTACATGATCCCCCATGTTGTGCAAAAAAGCGG
TTAGCTCCTTCGGTCCTCCGATCGTTGTCAGAAGTAAGTTGGCCGCAGTGTTATCACTCATGGTTATGGC
AGCACTGCATAATTCTCTTACTGTCATGCCATCCGTAAGATGCTTTTCTGTGACTGGTGAGTACTCAACC
AAGTCATTCTGAGAATAGTGTATGCGGCGACCGAGTTGCTCTTGCCCGGCGTCAATACGGGATAATACCG
CGCCACATAGCAGAACTTTAAAAGTGCTCATCATTGGAAAACGTTCTTCGGGGCGAAAACTCTCAAGGAT
CTTACCGCTGTTGAGATCCAGTTCGATGTAACCCACTCGTGCACCCAACTGATCTTCAGCATCTTTTACT
TTCACCAGCGTTTCTGGGTGAGCAAAAACAGGAAGGCAAAATGCCGCAAAAAAGGGAATAAGGGCGACAC
GGAAATGTTGAATACTCATATTCTTCCTTTTTCAATATTATTGAAGCATTTATCAGGGTTATTGTCTCAT
GAGCGGATACATATTTGAATGTATTTAGAAAAATAAACAAATAGGGGTCAGTGTTACAACCAATTAACCA
ATTCTGAACATTATCGCGAGCCCATTTATACCTGAATATGGCTCATAACACCCCTTGTTTGCCTGGCGGC
AGTAGCGCGGTGGTCCCACCTGACCCCATGCCGAACTCAGAAGTGAAACGCCGTAGCGCCGATGGTAGTG
TGGGGACTCCCCATGCGAGAGTAGGGAACTGCCAGGCATCAAATAAAACGAAAGGCTCAGTCGAAAGACT
GGGCCTTTCGCCCGGGCTAATTATGGGGTGTCGCCCTTATTCGACTCTATAGTGAAGTTCCTATTCTCTA
GAAAGTATAGGAACTTCTGAAGTGGGGATTTAAATGCGGCCGCGCTGAGGGTTTAATCCCAAAGCTAAGA
GTCCCATTTTATTCTTCTATATGTATATTTTCGATACTCTAAACCACCCTACAATGTAGCCCTATACTAA
ATCTGCTCAATTTTCAGCTTCTACAAGTGACTCGAGGCCACGTGGAAAGATCCAACTACTCCAGCACAAC
GATTCAATATAATCGATTGCTCCACTCATAAGAGGCAAGAACAAGCTTCAACTTTTGGTAAGCCGCCGTT
TATAAACAGGGAAGATGTCCTTTGTCAAGGGAGGCACAGAGCATGGCCAATTTGGCAAATTGCAGGTTTT
TCTGAGTGAAAAATGAAAAAGCATTGTAGTAGAGTCGGCTCACTGAAAAACCGGGGAGGACGAAAAGGTT
TCCAGCCACAGTTGTAGTCACGTGCGCGCCATGCTGACTAATGGCAGCCGTCGTTGGGCAGAAGAGAATT
AGTATGGTACAGGATACGCTAATTGCGCTCCAACTACCAAGGTTGTTGAGGGAACACTGGGGCAATAGGC
TGTCGCCATTCAAGAGCAGATTAAGTCCTCAGCGAGCTCGCATGGAATGCGTGCGATAGTGCGATAGACG
CGAATTTTTCGAAGAAGTACCTTCAAAGAATGGGGTCTTATCTTGTTTTGCAAGTACCACTGAGCAGGAT
AATAATAGAAATGATAATATACTATAGTAGAGATAACGTCGATGACTTCCCATACTGTAATTGCTTTTAG
TTGTGTATTTTTAGTGTGCAAGTTTCTGTAAATCGATTAATTTTTTTTTCTTTCCTCTTTTTATTAACCT
TAATTTTTATTTTAGATTCCTGACTTCAACTCAAGACGCACAGATATTATAACATCTGCATAATAGGCAT
TTGCAAGAATTACTCGTGAGTAAGGAAAGAGTGAGGAACTATCGCATACCTGCATTTAAAGATGCCGATT
TGGGCGCGAATCCTTTATTTTGGCTTCACCCTCATACTATTATCAGGGCCAGAAAAAGGAAGTGTTTCCC
TCCTTCTTGAATTGATGTTACCCTCATAAAGCACGTGGCCTCTTATCGAGAAAGAAATTACCGTCGCTCG
TGATTTGTTTGCAAAAAGAACAAAACTGAAAAAACCCAGACACGCTCGACTTCCTGTCTTCCTATTGATT
GCAGCTTCCAATTTCGTCACACAACAAGGTCCTAGCGACGGCTCACAGGTTTTGTAACAAGCAATCGAAG
GTTCTGGAATGGCGGGAAAGGGTTTAGTACCACATGCTATGATGCCCACTGTGATCTCCAGAGCAAAGTT
CGTTCGATCGTACTGTTACTCTCTCTCTTTCAAACAGAATTGTCCGAATCGTGTGACAACAACAGCCTGT
TCTCACACACTCTTTTCTTCTAACCAAGGGGGTGGTTTAGTTTAGTAGAACCTCGTGAAACTTACATTTA
CATATATATAAACTTGCATAAATTGGTCAATGCAAGAAATACATATTTGGTCTTTTCTAATTCGTAGTTT
TTCAAGTTCTTAGATGCTTTCTTTTTCTCTTTTTTACAGATCATCAAGGAAGTAATTATCTACTTTTTAC
AACAAATATAAAACAACCTGCACTAAAACAATGGCCAATTTTAATCAAAGTGTGAATATTGCTGATAGCT
CATTGTCCTTCACTTTCACTAACAGTAGCAACGGTCCGAACCTCATAACAACTCAAACAAATTCTCAAGC
GCTTTCACAACCAATTGCCTCCTCTAACGTTCATGATAACTTCATGAATAATGAAATCACGGCTAGTAAA
ATTGATGATGGTAATAATTCAAAACCACTGTCACCTGGTTGGACGGACCAAACTGCGTATAACGCGTTTG
GAATCACTACAGGGATGTTTAATACCACTACAATGGATGATGTATATAACTATCTATTCGATGATGAAGA
TACCCCACCAAACCCAAAAAAAGAGCCAGGTCCACCAAATAAGAAGAGAAAGGTTGAAAACATCAACGCT
GATGACACCTACAGAATCATCAACAAGATTAAGGCTTGCAGGTCTAACAACGATATTAACCAGTGTTTGT
CCGACATGACCAAGATGGTTCATTGCGAATATTACTTGTTGGCCATCATCTACCCACACTCTATGGTTAA
GTCCGACATTTCCATTTTGGACAACTACCCAAAAAAATGGCGTCAGTATTACGATGATGCCAACTTGATT
AAGTACGACCCAATCGTTGATTACTCCAAATCTAATCATTCTCCCATCAACTGGAACATCTTCGAAAACA
ATGCCGTCAACGAAAAGTCCCCAAACGTTATCAAAGAAGCTAAGACCTATGGTTTGATTACCGGTTTTTC
TTTCCCAATTCATACCGCTAACAATGGTTTCGGTGTGTTGTCTTTTGCCCACTCTGAAAAGGATAACTAC
ATCGACTCATTATTCTTGCATGCCTGCATGAACATTCCATTGATAGTTCCATCTCTGGTCGATAACTATA
GGAAGATTAACATTGCCAACAACAAGTCCAACAACGATTTGACCAAAAGGGAAAAAGAATGTTTGGCTTG
GGCTTGCGAAGGTAAATCTTCTAGGGATATTTCCAAGATTTTGGGTTGCTCTGAAAGAACCGTTACTTTC
CATTTGACTAACGCCCAAATGAAGTTGAACACTACCAACAGATGCCAGTCTATTTCTAAGGCTATTTTGA
CCGGTGCTATTGATTGTCCATACTTTAAGAATTAAAGGACAGATGTAGATACGTTGTTGACACTTCTAAA
TAAGCGAATTTCTTATGATTTATGATTTTTATTATTAAATAAGTTATAAAAAAAATAAGTGTATACAAAT
TTTAAAGTGACTCTTAGGTTTTAAAACGAAAATTCTTATTCTTGAGTAACTCTTTCCTGTAGGTCAGGTT
GCTTTCTCAGGTATAGCATGAGGTCGCTCACCGCGTTATCGCGTACCCAATTCGCCCTATAGTGAGTCGT
ATTACGCGCGCTCACTGGCCGTCGTTTTACAACGTCGTGACTGGGAAAACCCTGGCGTTACCCCTGCAGG
ACTAGTGCTGAGGCATTAATACATGGGAAGATTCGCTTTTTTTTTTTGAATTACAATAGTATGTCTGATG
TCTGCAAGAAGTAACAGGCGTGTGCACAAGAATACGTGTGTGTGCGTAAGCGTATGCACTGGTGGCATAA
CTTATCTAAGAAGTATATATCACTGACATAGAAATGTAGATATACAGGTATTTTTCTCGATAATCGATAA
AAATCTCGTCGCGCTGAACCAAACTTGGTGGTTACGGAGAGTTTTTCTCTCATCATTACTGTCTTTCGCA
TTGATTTCCCCTTTGACCGATAAAATCCCTTGGATTCATAAGATTAAACAAAGAGGTGATCAAAGAGAAC
CCTGTGAAAGTTTATGTTTATAACCGGGCATAAAGTGAACTAGACACTTTCAAGAAGCCAACCAAAGCAT
GAGTAACGAAGCTTACCAGCATGATCATACCGTAAATCCTCACCAGATTAAGACCTCAGCGCGGCCGCAA
ATTTAAATAAAATGAAGTGAAGTTCCTATACTTTCTAGAGAATAGGAACTTCTATAGTGAGTCGAATAAG
GGCGACACAAAATTTATTCTAAATGCATAATAAATACTGATAACATCTTATAGTTTGTATTATATTTTGT
ATTATCGTTGACATGTATAATTTTGATATCAAAAACTGATTTTCCCTTTATTATTTTCGAGATTTATTTT
CTTAATTCTCTTTAACAAACTAGAAATATTGTATATACAAAAAATCATAAATAATAGATGAATAGTTTAA
TTATAGGTGTTCATCAATCGAAAAAGCAACGTATCTTATTTAAAGTGCGTTGCTTTTTTCTCATTTATAA
GGTTAAATAATTCTCATATATCAAGCAAAGTGACAGGCGCCCTTAAATATTCTGACAAATGCTCTTTCCC
TAAACTCCCCCCATAAAAAAACCCGCCGAAGCGGGTTTTTACGTTATTTGCGGATTAACGATTACTCGTT
ATCAGAACCGCCCAGGGGGCCCGAGCTTAAGACTGGCCGTCGTTTTACAACACAGAAAGAGTTTGTAGAA
ACGCAAAAAGGCCATCCGTCAGGGGCCTTCTGCTTAGTTTGATGCCTGGCAGTTCCCTACTCTCGCCTTC
CGCTTCCTCGCTCACTGACTCGCTGCGCTCGGTCGTTCGGCTGCGGCGAGCGGTATCAGCTCACTCAAAG
GCGGTAATACGGTTATCCACAGAATCAGGGGATAACGCAGGAAAGAACATGTGAGCAAAAGGCCAGCAAA
AGGCCAGGAACCGTAAAAAGGCCGCGTTGCTGGCGTTTTTCCATAGGCTCCGCCCCCCTGACGAGCATCA
CAAAAATCGACGCTCAAGTCAGAGGTGGCGAAACCCGACAGGACTATAAAGATACCAGGCGTTTCCCCCT
GGAAGCTCCCTCGTGCGCTCTCCTGTTCCGACCCTGCCGCTTACCGGATACCTGTCCGCCTTTCTCCCTT
CGGGAAGCGTGGCGCTTTCTCATAGCTCACGCTGTAGGTATCTCAGTTCGGTGTAGGTCGTTCGCTCCAA
GCTGGGCTGTGTGCACGAACCCCCCGTTCAGCCCGACCGCTGCGCCTTATCCGGTAACTATCGTCTTGAG
TCCAACCCGGTAAGACACGACTTATCGCCACTGGCAGCAGCCACTGGTAACAGGATTAGCAGAGCGAGGT
ATGTAGGCGGTGCTACAGAGTTCTTGAAGTGGTGGGCTAACTACGGCTACACTAGAAGAACAGTATTTGG
TATCTGCGCTCTGCTGAAGCCAGTTACCTTCGGAAAAAGAGTTGGTAGCTCTTGATCCGGCAAACAAACC
ACCGCTGGTAGCGGTGGTTTTTTTGTTTGCAAGCAGCAGATTACGCGCAGAAAAAAAGGATCTCAAGAAG
ATCCTTTGATCTTTTCTACGGGGTCTGACGCTCAGTGGAACGACGCGCGCGTAACTCACGTTAAGGGATT
TTGGTCATGAGCTTGCGCCGTCCCGTCAAGTCAGCGTAATGCTCTGCTT
